>Addgene plasmid #87755 | pHT-PRD | addgene full sequence | sequence record 173677 | Addgene NGS Result
CATCATCATCATCATCATAACACGACCACCGTCAGCACGCCCATGCCCCCGCCCGTGGACGACTCCTGGC
TGCAGGTGCAGAGCGTACCGGCCGGACGCAGGTCGCCCACGTCCAGCCCCACGCCGCAGCGCCGAGCCCC
CGCCGTGCCCCCAGCCCGGCCCGGGTCGCGGGGCCCTGCTCCTGGGCCTCCGCCTGCTGGATCCGCCCTA
GGAGGAGCTCCTCCTGTTCCATCCAGACCAGGAGCTAGCCCTGATCCTTTTGGTCCTCCTCCTCAAGTAC
CTTCGCGACCAAACCGCGCTCCTCCTGGGGTACCAAGTCGTTCAGGACAAGCATCACCTTCTAGACCAGA
ATCTCCACGACCACCTCTTGACCTATGACTCGAGAGCTTGCATCTATGGTCTCTCCCTTTAGTGAGGGTT
AATTAGAAACTGGAGTCGATGATAAGCTGTCAAACATGAGAATTAATTCTTGAAGACGAAAGGGCCTCGT
GATACGCCTATTTTTATAGGTTAATGTCATGATAATAATGGTTTCTTAGACGTCAGGTGGCACTTTTCGG
GGAAATGTGCGCGGAACCCCTATTTGTTTATTTTTCTAAATACATTCAAATATGTATCCGCTCATGAGAC
AATAACCCTGATAAATGCTTCAATAATATTGAAAAAGGAAGAGTATGAGTATTCAACATTTCCGTGTCGC
CCTTATTCCCTTTTTTGCGGCATTTTGCCTTCCTGTTTTTGCTCACCCAGAAACGCTGGTGAAAGTAAAA
GATGCTGAAGATCAGTTGGGTGCACGAGTGGGTTACATCGAACTGGATCTCAACAGCGGTAAGATCCTTG
AGAGTTTTCGCCCCGAAGAACGTTTTCCAATGATGAGCACTTTTAAAGTTCTGCTATGTGGCGCGGTATT
ATCCCGTGTTGACGCCGGGCAAGAGCAACTCGGTCGCCGCATACACTATTCTCAGAATGACTTGGTTGAG
TACTCACCAGTCACAGAAAAGCATCTTACGGATGGCATGACAGTAAGAGAATTATGCAGTGCTGCCATAA
CCATGAGTGATAACACTGCGGCCAACTTACTTCTGACAACGATCGGAGGACCGAAGGAGCTAACCGCTTT
TTTGCACAACATGGGGGATCATGTAACTCGCCTTGATCGTTGGGAACCGGAGCTGAATGAAGCCATACCA
AACGACGAGCGTGACACCACGATGCCTGTAGCAATGGCAACAACGTTGCGCAAACTATTAACTGGCGAAC
TACTTACTCTAGCTTCCCGGCAACAATTAATAGACTGGATGGAGGCGGATAAAGTTGCAGGACCACTTCT
GCGCTCGGCCCTTCCGGCTGGCTGGTTTATTGCTGATAAATCTGGAGCCGGTGAGCGTGGGTCTCGCGGT
ATCATTGCAGCACTGGGGCCAGATGGTAAGCCCTCCCGTATCGTAGTTATCTACACGACGGGGAGTCAGG
CAACTATGGATGAACGAAATAGACAGATCGCTGAGATAGGTGCCTCACTGATTAAGCATTGGTAACTGTC
AGACCAAGTTTACTCATATATACTTTAGATTGATTTAAAACTTCATTTTTAATTTAAAAGGATCTAGGTG
AAGATCCTTTTTGATAATCTCATGACCAAAATCCCTTAACGTGAGTTTTCGTTCCACTGAGCGTCAGACC
CCGTAGAAAAGATCAAAGGATCTTCTTGAGATCCTTTTTTTCTGCGCGTAATCTGCTGCTTGCAAACAAA
AAAACCACCGCTACCAGCGGTGGTTTGTTTGCCGGATCAAGAGCTACCAACTCTTTTTCCGAAGGTAACT
GGCTTCAGCAGAGCGCAGATACCAAATACTGTTCTTCTAGTGTAGCCGTAGTTAGGCCACCACTTCAAGA
ACTCTGTAGCACCGCCTACATACCTCGCTCTGCTAATCCTGTTACCAGTGGCTGCTGCCAGTGGCGATAA
GTCGTGTCTTACCGGGTTGGACTCAAGACGATAGTTACCGGATAAGGCGCAGCGGTCGGGCTGAACGGGG
GGTTCGTGCACACAGCCCAGCTTGGAGCGAACGACCTACACCGAACTGAGATACCTACAGCGTGAGCTAT
GAGAAAGCGCCACGCTTCCCGAAGGGAGAAAGGCGGACAGGTATCCGGTAAGCGGCAGGGTCGGAACAGG
AGAGCGCACGAGGGAGCTTCCAGGGGGAAACGCCTGGTATCTTTATAGTCCTGTCGGGTTTCGCCACCTC
TGACTTGAGCGTCGATTTTTGTGATGCTCGTCAGGGGGGCGGAGCCTATGGAAAAACGCCAGCAACGCGG
CCTTTTTACGGTTCCTGGCCTTTTGCTGGCCTTTTGCTCACATGTTCTTTCCTGCGTTATCCCCTGATTC
TGTGGATAACCGTATTACCGCCTTTGAGTGAGCTGATACCGCTCGCCGCAGCCGAACGACCGAGCGCAGC
GAGTCAGTGAGCGAGGAAGCGGAAGAGCGCCCAATACGCAAACCGCCTCTCCCCGCGCGTTGGCCGATTC
ATTAATGCAGCTGGCTTATCGAAATTAATACGACTCACTATAGGGAGACCGGAATTCAAAATTAAGGAGG
ATCCATCGATG
Features (pLannotate 1.2.2; 9 found; start..end, strand, type, name):
     34..375     +  CDS            DNM1 (fragment): DYN1_HUMAN - Also known as DNM. Experimental evidence at protein level: Swiss-Prot protein existence level 1. Microtubule-associated force-producing protein involved in producing microtubule bundles and able to bind and hydrolyze GTP. Most probably involved in vesicular trafficking processes. Involved in receptor-mediated endocytosis. From Homo sapiens (Human).
    406..424     -  promoter       T3 promoter: promoter for bacteriophage T3 RNA polymerase
    436..453     -  promoter       tet promoter (fragment): E. coli promoter for tetracycline efflux protein gene
    570..674     +  promoter       AmpR promoter: bla
    675..1535    +  CDS            AmpR: β-lactamase; bla; confers resistance to ampicillin, carbenicillin, and related antibiotics
   1706..2294    +  rep_origin     ori: high-copy-number ColE1/pMB1/pBR322/pUC origin of replication
   2477..2535    +  CDS            lacI (fragment): lac repressor; lacI; The lac repressor binds to the lac operator to inhibit transcription in E. coli. This inhibition can be relieved by adding lactose or isopropyl-β-D-thiogalactopyranoside (IPTG).
   2546..2564    +  promoter       T7 promoter: promoter for bacteriophage T7 RNA polymerase
   2600..18      +  CDS            capTEV™ (fragment) (across the origin): composite tag for in vivo biotinylation, TEV protease cleavage, and 6xHis tagging
