[The description below was written by a language model from this plasmid's Addgene catalogue record and pLannotate feature annotations shown in this document.]
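Description:
pHT-PRD is a compact (about 2.6 kb) bacterial expression plasmid built on a pND1 backbone with modified restriction sites. It is designed to produce the proline-rich domain of dynamin 1a (residues 746-864) in E. coli. The plasmid replicates from a high-copy ColE1/pUC-type origin and is selected with ampicillin through a β-lactamase gene driven by its own promoter.

The payload is a semi-synthetic coding sequence of roughly 385 bp, cloned between ClaI and XhoI sites that both remain intact. It carries an N-terminal 6x histidine tag for metal-affinity purification. In the feature table the tag shows up as a short fragment match to a composite His-containing tag that spans the sequence origin, and this sits directly upstream of the dynamin fragment, which the annotation software matched to human DNM1. Transcription is driven by a bacteriophage T7 promoter, so expression requires a host that supplies T7 RNA polymerase, as the depositor notes. A T3 promoter lies downstream of the insert in the opposite orientation and, together with the T7 promoter, provides flanking priming sites for sequencing. The table also lists small fragments of a tet promoter and of lacI. These appear to be backbone remnants rather than functional elements, since only a short piece of lacI is annotated and no lac operator is listed.

Repository sequencing found an F862L substitution near the C-terminal end of the domain relative to the cited reference protein. The record gives the plasmid's purpose only as producing the His-tagged domain. The dynamin proline-rich domain is generally known as the region that binds SH3-domain partners during endocytosis, but the record does not describe any specific downstream application.
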