Addgene plasmid #87755: pHT-PRD
Purpose: Bacterial expression vector for producing 6x histidine tagged dynamin 1a proline rich domain (residues 746-864)
Depositing lab: Yu-Wen Hwang. Depositing organization: NYS Institute for Basic Research.
Backbone
  Vector backbone: pND1 with modified restriction sites
  Backbone manufacturer: see Biochim Biophy Acta. 1990; 1050(1–3): 18–26.
  Backbone size w/o insert (bp): 2217
  Total vector size (bp): 2602
  Vector type: Bacterial Expression
Growth in bacteria
  Bacterial resistance: Ampicillin, 100 μg/mL
  Growth temperature: 37°C
  Growth strain: DH5alpha
  Copy number: High Copy
Gene/Insert
  Gene/Insert name: Semi-synthetic gene coding for dynamin 1a proline rich domain (residues 746-864)
  Species: Synthetic
  Insert size (bp): 385
  GenBank ID: P21575
  Promoter: T7 RNA polymerase promoter
  Tag / fusion protein: 6X histidine tag (N terminal on insert)
  Cloning method: Restriction Enzyme; 5′ cloning site Cla I (not destroyed); 3′ cloning site Xho I (not destroyed)
  Sequencing primers: 5′ TAATACGACTCACTATAGGGA; 3′ AATTAACCCTCACTAAAGGGA
Terms and licenses: Academic/Nonprofit Terms; Industry Terms: Not Available to Industry
Depositor comments: Requires strains with T7 RNA polymerase (e.g. BL21) for expression Addgene NGS results found F862L substitution within the dynamin 1a proline rich domain translation compared to reference sequence P21575.
How to cite: pHT-PRD was a gift from Yu-Wen Hwang (Addgene plasmid # 87755 ; http://n2t.net/addgene:87755 ; RRID:Addgene_87755)
